>Addgene plasmid #178852 | pCSIIpuro-miRFP670-eDHFR(69K6) | addgene full sequence | sequence record 351716 | Addgene NGS Result
GATCTCCCGATCCCCTATGGTGCACTCTCAGTACAATCTGCTCTGATGCCGCATAGTTAAGCCAGTATCT
GCTCCCTGCTTGTGTGTTGGAGGTCGCTGAGTAGTGCGCGAGCAAAATTTAAGCTACAACAAGGCAAGGC
TTGACCGACAATTGCATGAAGAATCTGCTTAGGGTTAGGCGTTTTGCGCTGCTTCGCGATGTACGGGCCA
GATATACGCGTTGACATTGATTATTGACTAGTTATTAATAGTAATCAATTACGGGGTCATTAGTTCATAG
CCCATATATGGAGTTCCGCGTTACATAACTTACGGTAAATGGCCCGCCTGGCTGACCGCCCAACGACCCC
CGCCCATTGACGTCAATAATGACGTATGTTCCCATAGTAACGCCAATAGGGACTTTCCATTGACGTCAAT
GGGTGGAGTATTTACGGTAAACTGCCCACTTGGCAGTACATCAAGTGTATCATATGCCAAGTACGCCCCC
TATTGACGTCAATGACGGTAAATGGCCCGCCTGGCATTATGCCCAGTACATGACCTTATGGGACTTTCCT
ACTTGGCAGTACATCTACGTATTAGTCATCGCTATTACCATGGTGATGCGGTTTTGGCAGTACATCAATG
GGCGTGGATAGCGGTTTGACTCACGGGGATTTCCAAGTCTCCACCCCATTGACGTCAATGGGAGTTTGTT
TTGGCACCAAAATCAACGGGACTTTCCAAAATGTCGTAACAACTCCGCCCCATTGACGCAAATGGGCGGT
AGGCGTGTACGGTGGGAGGTCTATATAAGCAGCGCGTTTTGCCTGTACTGGGTCTCTCTGGTTAGACCAG
ATCTGAGCCTGGGAGCTCTCTGGCTAACTAGGGAACCCACTGCTTAAGCCTCAATAAAGCTTGCCTTGAG
TGCTTCAAGTAGTGTGTGCCCGTCTGTTGTGTGACTCTGGTAACTAGAGATCCCTCAGACCCTTTTAGTC
AGTGTGGAAAATCTCTAGCAGTGGCGCCCGAACAGGGACTTGAAAGCGAAAGGGAAACCAGAGGAGCTCT
CTCGACGCAGGACTCGGCTTGCTGAAGCGCGCACGGCAAGAGGCGAGGGGCGGCGACTGGTGAGTACGCC
AAAAATTTTGACTAGCGGAGGCTAGAAGGAGAGAGATGGGTGCGAGAGCGTCAGTATTAAGCGGGGGAGA
ATTAGATCGCGATGGGAAAAAATTCGGTTAAGGCCAGGGGGAAAGAAAAAATATAAATTAAAACATATAG
TATGGGCAAGCAGGGAGCTAGAACGATTCGCAGTTAATCCTGGCCTGTTAGAAACATCAGAAGGCTGTAG
ACAAATACTGGGACAGCTACAACCATCCCTTCAGACAGGATCAGAAGAACTTAGATCATTATATAATACA
GTAGCAACCCTCTATTGTGTGCATCAAAGGATAGAGATAAAAGACACCAAGGAAGCTTTAGACAAGATAG
AGGAAGAGCAAAACAAAAGTAAGACCACCGCACAGCAAGGGCCGCTGATCTTCAGACCTGGAGGAGGAGA
TATGAGGGACAATTGGAGAAGTGAATTATATAAATATAAAGTAGTAAAAATTGAACCATTAGGAGTAGCA
CCCACCAAGGCAAAGAGAAGAGTGGTGCAGAGAGAAAAAAGAGCAGTGGGAATAGGAGCTTTGTTCCTTG
GGTTCTTGGGAGCAGCAGGAAGCACTATGGGCGCAGCGTCAATGACGCTGACGGTACAGGCCAGACAATT
ATTGTCTGGTATAGTGCAGCAGCAGAACAATTTGCTGAGGGCTATTGAGGCGCAACAGCATCTGTTGCAA
CTCACAGTCTGGGGCATCAAGCAGCTCCAGGCAAGAATCCTGGCTGTGGAAAGATACCTAAAGGATCAAC
AGCTCCTGGGGATTTGGGGTTGCTCTGGAAAACTCATTTGCACCACTGCTGTGCCTTGGAATGCTAGTTG
GAGTAATAAATCTCTGGAACAGATTTGGAATCACACGACCTGGATGGAGTGGGACAGAGAAATTAACAAT
TACACAAGCTTAATACACTCCTTAATTGAAGAATCGCAAAACCAGCAAGAAAAGAATGAACAAGAATTAT
TGGAATTAGATAAATGGGCAAGTTTGTGGAATTGGTTTAACATAACAAATTGGCTGTGGTATATAAAATT
ATTCATAATGATAGTAGGAGGCTTGGTAGGTTTAAGAATAGTTTTTGCTGTACTTTCTATAGTGAATAGA
GTTAGGCAGGGATATTCACCATTATCGTTTCAGACCCACCTCCCAACCCCGAGGGGACCCGACAGGCCCG
AAGGAATAGAAGAAGAAGGTGGAGAGAGAGACAGAGACAGATCCATTCGATTAGTGAACGGATCTACAAA
TGGCAGTATTCATCCACAATTTTAAAAGAAAAGGGGGGATTGGGGGGTACAGTGCAGGGGAAAGAATAGT
AGACATAATAGCAACAGACATACAAACTAAAGAATTACAAAAACAAATTACAAAAATTCAAAATTTTCGG
GTTTATTACAGGGACAGCAGAAATTCACTTTGAATTAATTCAAGCTTCGTGAGGCTCCGGTGCCCGTCAG
TGGGCAGAGCGCACATCGCCCACAGTCCCCGAGAAGTTGGGGGGAGGGGTCGGCAATTGAACCGGTGCCT
AGAGAAGGTGGCGCGGGGTAAACTGGGAAAGTGATGTCGTGTACTGGCTCCGCCTTTTTCCCGAGGGTGG
GGGAGAACCGTATATAAGTGCAGTAGTCGCCGTGAACGTTCTTTTTCGCAACGGGTTTGCCGCCAGAACA
CAGGTAAGTGCCGTGTGTGGTTCCCGCGGGCCTGGCCTCTTTACGGGTTATGGCCCTTGCGTGCCTTGAA
TTACTTCCACCTGGCTCCAGTACGTGATTCTTGATCCCGAGCTGGAGCCAGGGGCGGGCCTTGCGCTTTA
GGAGCCCCTTCGCCTCGTGCTTGAGTTGAGGCCTGGCCTGGGCGCTGGGGCCGCCGCGTGCGAATCTGGT
GGCACCTTCGCGCCTGTCTCGCTGCTTTCGATAAGTCTCTAGCCATTTAAAATTTTTGATGACCTGCTGC
GACGCTTTTTTTCTGGCAAGATAGTCTTGTAAATGCGGGCCAGGATCTGCACACTGGTATTTCGGTTTTT
GGGGCCGCGGGCGGCGACGGGGCCCGTGCGTCCCAGCGCACATGTTCGGCGAGGCGGGGCCTGCGAGCGC
GGCCACCGAGAATCGGACGGGGGTAGTCTCAAGCTGGCCGGCCTGCTCTGGTGCCTGGCCTCGCGCCGCC
GTGTATCGCCCCGCCCTGGGCGGCAAGGCTGGCCCGGTCGGCACCAGTTGCGTGAGCGGAAAGATGGCCG
CTTCCCGGCCCTGCTCCAGGGGGCTCAAAATGGAGGACGCGGCGCTCGGGAGAGCGGGCGGGTGAGTCAC
CCACACAAAGGAAAGGGGCCTTTCCGTCCTCAGCCGTCGCTTCATGTGACTCCACGGAGTACCGGGCGCC
GTCCAGGCACCTCGATTAGTTCTGGAGCTTTTGGAGTACGTCGTCTTTAGGTTGGGGGGAGGGGTTTTAT
GCGATGGAGTTTCCCCACACTGAGTGGGTGGAGACTGAAGTTAGGCCAGCTTGGCACTTGATGTAATTCT
CCTTGGAATTTGCCCTTTTTGAGTTTGGATCTTGGTTCATTCTCAAGCCTCAGACAGTGGTTCAAAGTTT
TTTTCTTCCATTTCAGGTGTCGTGAACACGCTACCGGTCCGAATTGGCCACCATGGTAGCAGGTCATGCC
TCTGGCAGCCCCGCATTCGGGACCGCCTCTCATTCGAATTGCGAACATGAAGAGATCCACCTCGCCGGCT
CGATCCAGCCGCATGGCGCGCTTCTGGTCGTCAGCGAACATGATCATCGCGTCATCCAGGCCAGCGCCAA
CGCCGCGGAATTTCTGAATCTCGGAAGCGTACTCGGCGTTCCGCTCGCCGAGATCGACGGCGATCTGTTG
ATCAAGATCCTGCCGCATCTCGATCCCACCGCCGAAGGCATGCCGGTCGCGGTGCGCTGCCGGATCGGCA
ATCCCTCTACGGAGTACTGCGGTCTGATGCATCGGCCTCCGGAAGGCGGGCTGATCATCGAACTCGAACG
TGCCGGCCCGTCGATCGATCTGTCAGGCACGCTGGCGCCGGCGCTGGAGCGGATCCGCACGGCGGGTTCA
CTGCGCGCGCTGTGCGATGACACCGTGCTGCTGTTTCAGCAGTGCACCGGCTACGACCGGGTGATGGTGT
ATCGTTTCGATGAGCAAGGCCACGGCCTGGTATTCTCCGAGTGCCATGTGCCTGGGCTCGAATCCTATTT
CGGCAACCGCTATCCGTCGTCGACTGTCCCGCAGATGGCGCGGCAGCTGTACGTGCGGCAGCGCGTCCGC
GTGCTGGTCGACGTCACCTATCAGCCGGTGCCGCTGGAGCCGCGGCTGTCGCCGCTGACCGGGCGCGATC
TCGACATGTCGGGCTGCTTCCTGCGCTCGATGTCGCCGTGCCATCTGCAGTTCCTGAAGGACATGGGCGT
GCGCGCCACCCTGGCGGTGTCGCTGGTGGTCGGCGGCAAGCTGTGGGGCCTGGTTGTCTGTCACCATTAT
CTGCCGCGCTTCATCCGTTTCGAGCTGCGGGCGATCTGCAAACGGCTCGCCGAAAGGATCGCGACGCGGA
TCACCGCGCTTGAGAGCCTCTACAAGTCTGGGTCCGCAGCCAGTAGCGCCGGAAGTATGATCAGTCTGAT
TGCGGCGTTAGCGGTAGATCGCGTTATCGGCATGGAAAACGCCATGCCGTGGAACCTGCCTGCCGATCTC
GCCTGGTTTAAACGCAACACCTTAAATAAACCCGTGATTATGGGCCGCCATACCTGGGAATCAATCGGTC
GTCCGTTGCCAGGACGCAAAAATATTATCCTCAGCAGTCAACCGGGTACGGACAAAAAAAAGAAAAAGAA
AGATCGCGTAACGTGGGTGAAGTCGGTGGATGAAGCCATCGCGGCGTGTGGTGACGTACCAGAAATCATG
GTGATTGGCGGCGGTCGCGTTTATGAACAGTTCTTGCCAAAAGCGCAAAAACTGTATCTGACGCATATCG
ACGCAGAAGTGGAAGGCGACACCCATTTCCCGGATTACGAGCCGGATGACTGGGAATCGGTATTCAGCGA
ATTCCACGATGCTGATGCGCAGAACTCTCACAGCTATTGCTTTGAGATTCTGGAGCGGCGGCTGTACAAG
TAAAGCGGCCGCGGCTCTAGAGGATCCGTTAACTAACTTAAGCTAGCAACGGTTTCCCTCTAGCGGGATC
AATTCCGCCCCCCCCCCCTAACGTTACTGGCCGAAGCCGCTTGGAATAAGGCCGGTGTGCGTTTGTCTAT
ATGTTATTTTCCACCATATTGCCGTCTTTTGGCAATGTGAGGGCCCGGAAACCTGGCCCTGTCTTCTTGA
CGAGCATTCCTAGGGGTCTTTCCCCTCTCGCCAAAGGAATGCAAGGTCTGTTGAATGTCGTGAAGGAAGC
AGTTCCTCTGGAAGCTTCTTGAAGACAAACAACGTCTGTAGCGACCCTTTGCAGGCAGCGGAACCCCCCA
CCTGGCGACAGGTGCCTCTGCGGCCAAAAGCCACGTGTATAAGATACACCTGCAAAGGCGGCACAACCCC
AGTGCCACGTTGTGAGTTGGATAGTTGTGGAAAGAGTCAAATGGCTCTCCTCAAGCGTATTCAACAAGGG
GCTGAAGGATGCCCAGAAGGTACCCCATTGTATGGGATCTGATCTGGGGCCTCGGTGCACATGCTTTACA
TGTGTTTAGTCGAGGTTAAAAAAACGTCTAGGCCCCCCGAACCACGGGGACGTGGTTTTCCTTTGAAAAA
CACGATAATACCATGACCGAGTACAAGCCCACGGTGCGCCTCGCCACCCGCGACGACGTCCCCAGGGCCG
TACGCACCCTCGCCGCCGCGTTCGCCGACTACCCCGCCACGCGCCACACCGTCGATCCGGACCGCCACAT
CGAGCGGGTCACCGAGCTGCAAGAACTCTTCCTCACGCGCGTCGGGCTCGACATCGGCAAGGTGTGGGTC
GCGGACGACGGCGCCGCGGTGGCGGTCTGGACCACGCCGGAGAGCGTCGAAGCGGGGGCGGTGTTCGCCG
AGATCGGCCCGCGCATGGCCGAGTTGAGCGGTTCCCGGCTGGCCGCGCAGCAACAGATGGAAGGCCTCCT
GGCGCCGCACCGGCCCAAGGAGCCCGCGTGGTTCCTGGCCACCGTCGGCGTCTCGCCCGACCACCAGGGC
AAGGGTCTGGGCAGCGCCGTCGTGCTCCCCGGAGTGGAGGCGGCCGAGCGCGCCGGGGTGCCCGCCTTCC
TGGAGACCTCCGCGCCCCGCAACCTCCCCTTCTACGAGCGGCTCGGCTTCACCGTCACCGCCGACGTCGA
GGTGCCCGAAGGACCGCGCACCTGGTGCATGACCCGCAAGCCCGGTGCCTGACTAGAGTTAACATCGAGG
GATCAAGCTTATCGATAATCAACCTCTGGATTACAAAATTTGTGAAAGATTGACTGGTATTCTTAACTAT
GTTGCTCCTTTTACGCTATGTGGATACGCTGCTTTAATGCCTTTGTATCATGCTATTGCTTCCCGTATGG
CTTTCATTTTCTCCTCCTTGTATAAATCCTGGTTGCTGTCTCTTTATGAGGAGTTGTGGCCCGTTGTCAG
GCAACGTGGCGTGGTGTGCACTGTGTTTGCTGACGCAACCCCCACTGGTTGGGGCATTGCCACCACCTGT
CAGCTCCTTTCCGGGACTTTCGCTTTCCCCCTCCCTATTGCCACGGCGGAACTCATCGCCGCCTGCCTTG
CCCGCTGCTGGACAGGGGCTCGGCTGTTGGGCACTGACAATTCCGTGGTGTTGTCGGGGAAGCTGACGTC
CTTTCCATGGCTGCTCGCCTGTGTTGCCACCTGGATTCTGCGCGGGACGTCCTTCTGCTACGTCCCTTCG
GCCCTCAATCCAGCGGACCTTCCTTCCCGCGGCCTGCTGCCGGCTCTGCGGCCTCTTCCGCGTCTTCGCC
TTCGCCCTCAGACGAGTCGGATCTCCCTTTGGGCCGCCTCCCCGCATCGATACCGTCGAGACCTAGAAAA
ACATGGAGCAATCACAAGTAGCAATACAGCAGCTACCAATGCTGATTGTGCCTGGCTAGAAGCACAAGAG
GAGGAGGAGGTGGGTTTTCCAGTCACACCTCAGGTACCTTTAAGACCAATGACTTACAAGGCAGCTGTAG
ATCTTAGCCACTTTTTAAAAGAAAAGGGGGGACTGGAAGGGCTAATTCACTCCCAACGAAGACAAGATAT
CCTTGATCTGTGGATCTACCACACACAAGGCTACTTCCCTGATTGGCAGAACTACACACCAGGGCCAGGG
ATCAGATATCCACTGACCTTTGGATGGTGCTACAAGCTAGTACCAGTTGAGCAAGAGAAGGTAGAAGAAG
CCAATGAAGGAGAGAACACCCGCTTGTTACACCCTGTGAGCCTGCATGGGATGGATGACCCGGAGAGAGA
AGTATTAGAGTGGAGGTTTGACAGCCGCCTAGCATTTCATCACATGGCCCGAGAGCTGCATCCGGACTGT
ACTGGGTCTCTCTGGTTAGACCAGATCTGAGCCTGGGAGCTCTCTGGCTAACTAGGGAACCCACTGCTTA
AGCCTCAATAAAGCTTGCCTTGAGTGCTTCAAGTAGTGTGTGCCCGTCTGTTGTGTGACTCTGGTAACTA
GAGATCCCTCAGACCCTTTTAGTCAGTGTGGAAAATCTCTAGCAGGGCCCGTTTAAACCCGCTGATCAGC
CTCGACTGTGCCTTCTAGTTGCCAGCCATCTGTTGTTTGCCCCTCCCCCGTGCCTTCCTTGACCCTGGAA
GGTGCCACTCCCACTGTCCTTTCCTAATAAAATGAGGAAATTGCATCGCATTGTCTGAGTAGGTGTCATT
CTATTCTGGGGGGTGGGGTGGGGCAGGACAGCAAGGGGGAGGATTGGGAAGACAATAGCAGGCATGCTGG
GGATGCGGTGGGCTCTATGGCTTCTGAGGCGGAAAGAACCAGCTGGGGCTCTAGGGGGTATCCCC
[124 nt withheld, positions 8116-8239]
C
[91 nt withheld, positions 8241-8331]
A
[49 nt withheld, positions 8333-8381]
CCTTTGACGTTGGAGTCCACGTTCTTT
[37 nt withheld, positions 8409-8445]
ACCCTATCTCGGTCTATTCTTTTGATTTATAAGGGATTTTGCCGATTTCGGCCTATTGGTTAAAAAATGA
GCTGATTTAACAAAAATTTAACGCGAATTAATTCTGTGGAATGTGTGTCAGTTAGGGTGTGGAAAGTCCC
CAGGCTCCCCAGCAGGCAGAAGTATGCAAAGCATGCATCTCAATTAGTCAGCAACCAGGTGTGGAAAGTC
CCCAGGCTCCCCAGCAGGCAGAAGTATGCAAAGCATGCATCTCAATTAGTCAGCAACCATAGTCCCGCCC
CTAACTCCGCCCATCCCGCCCCTAACTCCGCCCAGTTCCGCCCATTCTCCGCCCCATGGCTGACTAATTT
TTTTTATTTATGCAGAGGCCGAGGCCGCCTCTGCCTCTGAGCTATTCCAGAAGTAGTGAGGAGGCTTTTT
TGGAGGCCTAGGCTTTTGCAAAAAGCTCCCGGGAGCTTGTATATCCATTTTCGGATCTGATCAGCACGTG
TTGACAATTAATCATCGGCATAGTATATCGGCATAGTATAATACGACAAGGTGAGGAACTAAACCATGGC
CAAGTTGACCAGTGCCGTTCCGGTGCTCACCGCGCGCGACGTCGCCGGAGCGGTCGAGTTCTGGACCGAC
CGGCTCGGGTTCTCCCGGGACTTCGTGGAGGACGACTTCGCCGGTGTGGTCCGGGACGACGTGACCCTGT
TCATCAGCGCGGTCCAGGACCAGGTGGTGCCGGACAACACCCTGGCCTGGGTGTGGGTGCGCGGCCTGGA
CGAGCTGTACGCCGAGTGGTCGGAGGTCGTGTCCACGAACTTCCGGGACGCCTCCGGGCCGGCCATGACC
GAGATCGGCGAGCAGCCGTGGGGGCGGGAGTTCGCCCTGCGCGACCCGGCCGGCAACTGCGTGCACTTCG
TGGCCGAGGAGCAGGACTGACACGTGCTACGAGATTTCGATTCCACCGCCGCCTTCTATGAAAGGTTGGG
CTTCGGAATCGTTTTCCGGGACGCCGGCTGGATGATCCTCCAGCGCGGGGATCTCATGCTGGAGTTCTTC
GCCCACCCCAACTTGTTTATTGCAGCTTATAATGGTTACAAATAAAGCAATAGCATCACAAATTTCACAA
ATAAAGCATTTTTTTCACTGCATTCTAGTTGTGGTTTGTCCAAACTCATCAATGTATCTTATCATGTCTG
TATACCGTCGACCTCTAGCTAGAGCTTGGCGTAATCATGGTCATAGCTGTTTCCTGTGTGAAATTGTTAT
CCGCTCACAATTCCACACAACATACGAGCCGGAAGCATAAAGTGTAAAGCCTGGGGTGCCTAATGAGTGA
GCTAACTCACATTAATTGCGTTGCGCTCACTGCCCGCTTTCCAGTCGGGAAACCTGTCGTGCCAGCTGCA
TTAATGAATCGGCCAACGCGCGGGGAGAGGCGGTTTGCGTATTGGGCGCTCTTCCGCTTCCTCGCTCACT
GACTCGCTGCGCTCGGTCGTTCGGCTGCGGCGAGCGGTATCAGCTCACTCAAAGGCGGTAATACGGTTAT
CCACAGAATCAGGGGATAACGCAGGAAAGAACATGTGAGCAAAAGGCCAGCAAAAGGCCAGGAACCGTAA
AAAGGCCGCGTTGCTGGCGTTTTTCCATAGGCTCCGCCCCCCTGACGAGCATCACAAAAATCGACGCTCA
AGTCAGAGGTGGCGAAACCCGACAGGACTATAAAGATACCAGGCGTTTCCCCCTGGAAGCTCCCTCGTGC
GCTCTCCTGTTCCGACCCTGCCGCTTACCGGATACCTGTCCGCCTTTCTCCCTTCGGGAAGCGTGGCGCT
TTCTCATAGCTCACGCTGTAGGTATCTCAGTTCGGTGTAGGTCGTTCGCTCCAAGCTGGGCTGTGTGCAC
GAACCCCCCGTTCAGCCCGACCGCTGCGCCTTATCCGGTAACTATCGTCTTGAGTCCAACCCGGTAAGAC
ACGACTTATCGCCACTGGCAGCAGCCACTGGTAACAGGATTAGCAGAGCGAGGTATGTAGGCGGTGCTAC
AGAGTTCTTGAAGTGGTGGCCTAACTACGGCTACACTAGAAGAACAGTATTTGGTATCTGCGCTCTGCTG
AAGCCAGTTACCTTCGGAAAAAGAGTTGGTAGCTCTTGATCCGGCAAACAAACCACCGCTGGTAGCGGTG
GTTTTTTTGTTTGCAAGCAGCAGATTACGCGCAGAAAAAAAGGATCTCAAGAAGATCCTTTGATCTTTTC
TACGGGGTCTGACGCTCAGTGGAACGAAAACTCACGTTAAGGGATTTTGGTCATGAGATTATCAAAAAGG
ATCTTCACCTAGATCCTTTTAAATTAAAAATGAAGTTTTAAATCAATCTAAAGTATATATGAGTAAACTT
GGTCTGACAGTTACCAATGCTTAATCAGTGAGGCACCTATCTCAGCGATCTGTCTATTTCGTTCATCCAT
AGTTGCCTGACTCCCCGTCGTGTAGATAACTACGATACGGGAGGGCTTACCATCTGGCCCCAGTGCTGCA
ATGATACCGCGAGACCCACGCTCACCGGCTCCAGATTTATCAGCAATAAACCAGCCAGCCGGAAGGGCCG
AGCGCAGAAGTGGTCCTGCAACTTTATCCGCCTCCATCCAGTCTATTAATTGTTGCCGGGAAGCTAGAGT
AAGTAGTTCGCCAGTTAATAGTTTGCGCAACGTTGTTGCCATTGCTACAGGCATCGTGGTGTCACGCTCG
TCGTTTGGTATGGCTTCATTCAGCTCCGGTTCCCAACGATCAAGGCGAGTTACATGATCCCCCATGTTGT
GCAAAAAAGCGGTTAGCTCCTTCGGTCCTCCGATCGTTGTCAGAAGTAAGTTGGCCGCAGTGTTATCACT
CATGGTTATGGCAGCACTGCATAATTCTCTTACTGTCATGCCATCCGTAAGATGCTTTTCTGTGACTGGT
GAGTACTCAACCAAGTCATTCTGAGAATAGTGTATGCGGCGACCGAGTTGCTCTTGCCCGGCGTCAATAC
GGGATAATACCGCGCCACATAGCAGAACTTTAAAAGTGCTCATCATTGGAAAACGTTCTTCGGGGCGAAA
ACTCTCAAGGATCTTACCGCTGTTGAGATCCAGTTCGATGTAACCCACTCGTGCACCCAACTGATCTTCA
GCATCTTTTACTTTCACCAGCGTTTCTGGGTGAGCAAAAACAGGAAGGCAAAATGCCGCAAAAAAGGGAA
TAAGGGCGACACGGAAATGTTGAATACTCATACTCTTCCTTTTTCAATATTATTGAAGCATTTATCAGGG
TTATTGTCTCATGAGCGGATACATATTTGAATGTATTTAGAAAAATAAACAAATAGGGGTTCCGCGCACA
TTTCCCCGAAAAGTGCCACCTGACGTCGACGGATCGGGA
Features (pLannotate 1.2.2; 32 found; start..end, strand, type, name):
     16..68      -  misc_feature   bom (fragment): basis of mobility region from pBR322
    223..602     +  enhancer       CMV enhancer: human cytomegalovirus immediate early enhancer
    603..802     +  promoter       CMV promoter: human cytomegalovirus (CMV) immediate early promoter
    820..1000    +  LTR            5' LTR (truncated): truncated 5' long terminal repeat (LTR) from HIV-1
   1047..1172    +  misc_feature   HIV-1 Ψ: packaging signal of human immunodeficiency virus type 1
   1156..1494    +  CDS            HIV-1 gag (fragment): gag protein from human immunodeficiency virus 1; gag
   1664..1897    +  misc_feature   RRE: The Rev response element (RRE) of HIV-1 allows for Rev-dependent mRNA export from the nucleus to the cytoplasm.
   2274..2374    +  CDS            Rev (fragment): human immunodeficiency virus 1 (HIV-1) Rev protein; rev; enhances nuclear export of unspliced and incompletely spliced viral mRNAs
   2400..2517    +  misc_feature   cPPT/CTS: central polypurine tract and central termination sequence of HIV-1
   2573..3735    +  promoter       EF-1α promoter: strong constitutive promoter for human elongation factor EF-1α
   3763..4707    +  CDS            miRFP670: miRFP670 is a basic (constitutively fluorescent) near ir fluorescent protein published in 2016, derived from Rhodopseudomonas palustris. It has low acid sensitivity. It requires the cofactor biliverdin for fluorescence.
   4747..5241    +  CDS            ecDHFR: E. coli dihydrofolate reductase; folA
   5329..5890    +  misc_feature   IRES: internal ribosome entry site (IRES) of the encephalomyocarditis virus (EMCV)
   5893..6492    +  CDS            PuroR: puromycin N-acetyltransferase; pac from Streptomyces alboniger; confers resistance to puromycin
   6527..7115    +  misc_feature   WPRE: woodchuck hepatitis virus posttranscriptional regulatory element
   7040..7627    +  CDS            nef: NEF_HV112 - Experimental evidence at protein level: Swiss-Prot protein existence level 1. Extracellular Nef protein targets CD4(+) T-lymphocytes for apoptosis by interacting with CXCR4 surface receptors. From Human immunodeficiency virus type 1 group M subtype B (isolate PCV12) (HIV-1).
   7634..7814    +  LTR            5' LTR (truncated): truncated 5' long terminal repeat (LTR) from HIV-1
   7846..8070    +  polyA_signal   bGH poly(A) signal: bovine growth hormone polyadenylation signal
   8074..8095    +  promoter       SV40 promoter (fragment): SV40 enhancer and early promoter
   8116..8544    +  rep_origin     f1 ori (sequence partly withheld): f1 bacteriophage origin of replication; arrow indicates direction of (+) strand synthesis
   8558..8887    +  promoter       SV40 promoter: SV40 enhancer and early promoter
   8935..8982    +  promoter       EM7 promoter: synthetic bacterial promoter&nbsp
   9001..9375    +  CDS            BleoR: antibiotic-binding protein; Sh ble from Streptoalloteichus hindustanus; confers resistance to bleomycin, phleomycin, and Zeocin™
   9385..9510    +  CDS            ble (fragment): BLE_KLEPN - Experimental evidence at protein level: Swiss-Prot protein existence level 1. Binding protein with a strong affinity to the bleomycin family of antibiotics. Binds to CL990; an antimitotic-antibiotic compound. From Klebsiella pneumoniae.
   9505..9626    +  polyA_signal   SV40 poly(A) signal: SV40 polyadenylation signal
   9697..9719    -  protein_bind   lac operator (fragment): The lac repressor binds to the lac operator to inhibit transcription in E. coli. This inhibition can be relieved by adding lactose or isopropyl-β-D-thiogalactopyranoside (IPTG). lac repressor encoded by lacI
   9723..9753    -  promoter       lac promoter: promoter for the E. coli lac operon
   9768..9789    -  protein_bind   CAP binding site: CAP binding activates transcription in the presence of cAMP. E. coli catabolite activator protein
   9802..9894    -  CDS            lacI (fragment): lac repressor; lacI; The lac repressor binds to the lac operator to inhibit transcription in E. coli. This inhibition can be relieved by adding lactose or isopropyl-β-D-thiogalactopyranoside (IPTG).
  10077..10665   -  rep_origin     ori: high-copy-number ColE1/pMB1/pBR322/pUC origin of replication
  10836..11696   -  CDS            AmpR: β-lactamase; bla; confers resistance to ampicillin, carbenicillin, and related antibiotics
  11697..11801   -  promoter       AmpR promoter: bla
