[The description below was written by a language model from this plasmid's Addgene catalogue record and pLannotate feature annotations shown in this document.]
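Description:
pCSIIpuro-miRFP670-eDHFR(69K6) is an HIV-1-based lentiviral transfer plasmid for mammalian expression, built on the pCSII-EF-MCS backbone. It is propagated in E. coli under ampicillin selection (AmpR) using a ColE1/pUC-type origin, although the catalogue lists it as low copy, grown in a recombination-reducing strain as is usual for LTR-containing vectors. The backbone also carries an f1 origin and an SV40/EM7-driven BleoR cassette that lies outside the viral genome. Genomic RNA for packaging is driven by a CMV enhancer/promoter fused to a truncated 5' LTR. This is followed by the Ψ packaging signal with a gag fragment, the RRE for Rev-dependent nuclear export, and the cPPT/CTS. A truncated 3' LTR followed by a bGH polyadenylation signal closes the unit. This layout requires packaging functions supplied in trans.

The payload between the LTRs is a single EF-1α-promoted bicistronic transcript. The first cistron encodes a synthetic fusion of miRFP670, a biliverdin-dependent near-infrared fluorescent protein, to an E. coli dihydrofolate reductase variant designated 69K6. The record does not detail what the modification is. An EMCV IRES then directs translation of puromycin N-acetyltransferase, so that transduced cells can be selected with puromycin, and a WPRE boosts transcript expression.

According to the associated publication and depositor comments, the construct belongs to a chemogenetic platform for controlling plasma membrane signaling. The eDHFR domain serves as the handle for the compound mDcTMP, which controls protein translocation. The miRFP670 tag allows relocalization to be followed by imaging in a far-red channel.
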