Addgene plasmid #178852: pCSIIpuro-miRFP670-eDHFR(69K6)
Purpose: Mammalian expression of miRFP670-eDHFR(69K6)
Depositing lab: Shinya Tsukiji. Depositing organization: Nagoya Institute of Technology. Publication: A chemogenetic platform for controlling plasma membrane signaling and synthetic signal oscillation. Suzuki S, Nakamura A, Hatano Y, Yoshikawa M, Yoshii T, Sawada S, Atsuta-Tsunoda K, Aoki K, Tsukiji S. Cell Chem Biol. 2022 Sep 15;29(9):1446-1464.e10. doi: 10.1016/j.chembiol.2022.06.005. Epub 2022 Jul 13. PubMed 35835118.
Backbone
  Vector backbone: pCSII-EF-MCS
  Backbone manufacturer: Dr. Hiroyuki Miyoshi (RIKEN, Japan)
  Backbone size w/o insert (bp): 10345
  Vector type: Mammalian Expression, Lentiviral
  Selectable markers: Puromycin
Growth in bacteria
  Bacterial resistance: Ampicillin, 100 μg/mL
  Growth temperature: 37°C
  Growth strain: NEB Stable
  Copy number: Low Copy
Gene/Insert
  Gene/Insert name: miRFP670-eDHFR(69K6)
  Species: Synthetic
  Insert size (bp): 1505
  Promoter: EF1-alpha
  Cloning method: Restriction Enzyme; 5′ cloning site EcoRI (destroyed during cloning); 3′ cloning site NotI (not destroyed)
Terms and licenses: Academic/Nonprofit Terms; Industry Terms: Not Available to Industry
Depositor comments: The chemical mDcTMP, to control protein translocation, can be obtained from Funakoshi Co., Ltd. https://www.funakoshi.co.jp/exports_contents/95015. Please visit https://www.biorxiv.org/content/10.1101/2021.03.16.435568v1 for bioRxiv preprint.
How to cite: pCSIIpuro-miRFP670-eDHFR(69K6) was a gift from Shinya Tsukiji (Addgene plasmid # 178852 ; http://n2t.net/addgene:178852 ; RRID:Addgene_178852)
